Addgene plasmid #200543: pMC-ME_CreER-pA-FRT-acry:venus-pA-FRT
Purpose: mini circle middle entry plasmid for CreER-pA-FRT-acry:venus-pA-FRT with flanking BsaI cut sites
Depositing lab: Junsu Kang. Depositing organization: University of Wisconsin, Madison. Publication: Advancing knock-in approaches for robust genome editing in zebrafish. Rodriguez-Parks A, Beezley EG, Manna S, Silaban I, Almutawa SI, Cao S, Ahmed H, Guyer M, Baker S, Richards MP, Kang J. Biol Open. 2026 Feb 2:bio.062472. doi: 10.1242/bio.062472. PubMed 41630603.
Backbone
  Vector backbone: pU6a:sgRNA#3
  Backbone manufacturer: Addgene #64247
  Total vector size (bp): 6511
  Vector type: Mini-Golden
Growth in bacteria
  Bacterial resistance: Spectinomycin, 50 μg/mL
  Growth temperature: 37°C
  Growth strain: DH5alpha
  Copy number: Unknown
Gene/Insert
  Gene/Insert name: CreER
Terms and licenses: Academic/Nonprofit Terms; Industry Terms: Not Available to Industry
How to cite: pMC-ME_CreER-pA-FRT-acry:venus-pA-FRT was a gift from Junsu Kang (Addgene plasmid # 200543 ; http://n2t.net/addgene:200543 ; RRID:Addgene_200543)
