[The description below was written by a language model from this plasmid's Addgene catalogue record and pLannotate feature annotations shown in this document.]
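Description:
pMC-ME_CreER-pA-FRT-acry:venus-pA-FRT is a 6,511 bp "middle entry" plasmid of the Mini-Golden vector type, built on the pU6a:sgRNA#3 backbone and intended as a modular part for Golden Gate-style assembly. The record states that the cassette is flanked by BsaI cut sites, so it can be released and joined to other modules when building minicircle donors for knock-in genome editing in zebrafish. It is propagated in E. coli through a high-copy ColE1/pUC-type origin and selected with spectinomycin via the aadA (SmR) aminoglycoside adenylyltransferase gene. Small fragments of lacZα, lacI, a gentamicin resistance gene, an integron Pc promoter and the rrnB T1/T2 terminators are annotated as backbone remnants.

The payload begins with a promoterless Cre recombinase coding sequence followed directly by the ERT2 mutated estrogen receptor ligand-binding domain, giving a tamoxifen-inducible CreER fusion, and is terminated by an SV40 polyadenylation signal. No promoter is annotated upstream, which is consistent with a knock-in design in which expression would come from the targeted endogenous locus, although the record does not say this explicitly. Downstream, two minimal FRT sites bracket a reverse-oriented marker cassette containing Venus yellow fluorescent protein and a bGH poly(A) signal. The unannotated stretch between Venus and the second FRT presumably holds the "acry" promoter named in the plasmid title, probably an alpha-crystallin lens promoter, but it is not annotated or defined in the record. This cassette would serve as a visible screening marker for carriers of the integrated donor, and the flanking FRT sites allow FLP recombinase to excise it afterwards, leaving CreER-pA at the locus.
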