Features (pLannotate 1.2.2; 16 found; start..end, strand, type, name):
     49..92      +  terminator     rrnB T1 terminator: Escherichia coli rrnB; transcription terminator T1 from the E. coli rrnB gene
    139..175     -  CDS            lacZα (fragment): LacZα fragment of β-galactosidase; lacZ fragment
    208..1236    +  CDS            cre: RECR_BPP1 - Experimental evidence at protein level: Swiss-Prot protein existence level 1. Catalyzes site-specific recombination between two 34-base- pair LOXP sites. Its role is to maintain the phage genome as a monomeric unit-copy plasmid in the lysogenic state. From Escherichia phage P1 (Bacteriophage P1).
   1249..2184    +  CDS            ERT2: mutated ligand-binding domain of the human estrogen receptor (Feil et al., 1997)
   2198..2215    -  promoter       T7 promoter (fragment): promoter for bacteriophage T7 RNA polymerase
   2220..2354    -  polyA_signal   SV40 poly(A) signal: SV40 polyadenylation signal
   2369..2402    +  protein_bind   FRT (minimal): supports FLP-mediated excision but not integration (Turan and Bode, 2011) FLP recombinase from the Saccharomyces cerevisiae 2μ plasmid
   2409..2616    -  polyA_signal   bGH poly(A) signal: bovine growth hormone polyadenylation signal
   2640..3359    -  CDS            Venus: yellow fluorescent protein (YFP) with fast and efficient maturation (Nagai et al., 2002) mammalian codon-optimized
   4137..4170    +  protein_bind   FRT (minimal): supports FLP-mediated excision but not integration (Turan and Bode, 2011) FLP recombinase from the Saccharomyces cerevisiae 2μ plasmid
   4337..4360    +  promoter       Pc promoter (fragment): intI1 (promoter lies within the coding sequence); class 1 integron promoter
   4536..4592    +  CDS            GmR (fragment): gentamycin acetyltransferase; aacC1; confers resistance to gentamycin
   4599..5390    +  CDS            SmR: aminoglycoside adenylyltransferase (Murphy, 1985); aadA; confers resistance to spectinomycin and streptomycin
   5483..6071    +  rep_origin     ori: high-copy-number ColE1/pMB1/pBR322/pUC origin of replication
   6254..6346    +  CDS            lacI (fragment): lac repressor; lacI; The lac repressor binds to the lac operator to inhibit transcription in E. coli. This inhibition can be relieved by adding lactose or isopropyl-β-D-thiogalactopyranoside (IPTG).
   6401..6428    -  terminator     rrnB T2 terminator: transcription terminator T2 from the E. coli rrnB gene
>Addgene plasmid #200543 | pMC-ME_CreER-pA-FRT-acry:venus-pA-FRT | addgene full sequence | sequence record 394480 | Addgene NGS Result
CCCGGCGGATTTGTCCTACTCAGGAGAGCGTTCACCGACAAACAACAGATAAAACGAAAGGCCCAGTCTT
CCGACTGAGCCTTTCGTTTTATTTGATGCCTGGCAGTTCCCTACTCTCGCGTTAACGCTAGCATGGATGT
TTTCCCAGTCACGACGTTGTAAAACGACGGCCAGTCTTAAGCTCGGGCCCGGTCTCTAGTCGCCACCATG
TCCAATTTACTGACCGTACACCAAAATTTGCCTGCATTACCGGTCGATGCAACGAGTGATGAGGTTCGCA
AGAACCTGATGGACATGTTCAGGGATCGCCAGGCGTTTTCTGAGCATACCTGGAAAATGCTTCTGTCCGT
TTGCCGGTCGTGGGCGGCATGGTGCAAGTTGAATAACCGGAAATGGTTTCCCGCAGAACCTGAAGATGTT
CGCGATTATCTTCTATATCTTCAGGCGCGCGGTCTGGCAGTAAAAACTATCCAGCAACATTTGGGCCAGC
TAAACATGCTTCATCGTCGGTCCGGGCTGCCACGACCAAGTGACAGCAATGCTGTTTCACTGGTTATGCG
GCGGATCCGAAAAGAAAACGTTGATGCCGGTGAACGTGCAAAACAGGCTCTAGCGTTCGAACGCACTGAT
TTCGACCAGGTTCGTTCACTCATGGAAAATAGCGATCGCTGCCAGGATATACGTAATCTGGCATTTCTGG
GGATTGCTTATAACACCCTGTTACGTATAGCCGAAATTGCCAGGATCAGGGTTAAAGATATCTCACGTAC
TGACGGTGGGAGAATGTTAATCCATATTGGCAGAACGAAAACGCTGGTTAGCACCGCAGGTGTAGAGAAG
GCACTTAGCCTGGGGGTAACTAAACTGGTCGAGCGATGGATTTCCGTCTCTGGTGTAGCTGATGATCCGA
ATAACTACCTGTTTTGCCGGGTCAGAAAAAATGGTGTTGCCGCGCCATCTGCCACCAGCCAGCTATCAAC
TCGCGCCCTGGAAGGGATTTTTGAAGCAACTCATCGATTGATTTACGGCGCTAAGGATGACTCTGGTCAG
AGATACCTGGCCTGGTCTGGACACAGTGCCCGTGTCGGAGCCGCGCGAGATATGGCCCGCGCTGGAGTTT
CAATACCGGAGATCATGCAAGCTGGTGGCTGGACCAATGTAAATATTGTCATGAACTATATCCGTAACCT
GGATAGTGAAACAGGGGCAATGGTGCGCCTGCTGGAAGATGGCGATCTCGAGCCATCTGCTGGAGACATG
AGAGCTGCCAACCTTTGGCCAAGCCCGCTCATGATCAAACGCTCTAAGAAGAACAGCCTGGCCTTGTCCC
TGACGGCCGACCAGATGGTCAGTGCCTTGTTGGATGCTGAGCCCCCCATACTCTATTCCGAGTATGATCC
TACCAGACCCTTCAGTGAAGCTTCGATGATGGGCTTACTGACCAACCTGGCAGACAGGGAGCTGGTTCAC
ATGATCAACTGGGCGAAGAGGGTGCCAGGCTTTGTGGATTTGACCCTCCATGATCAGGTCCACCTTCTAG
AATGTGCCTGGCTAGAGATCCTGATGATTGGCCTCGTCTGGCGCTCCATGGAGCACCCAGTGAAGCTACT
GTTTGCTCCTAACTTGCTCTTGGACAGGAACCAGGGAAAATGTGTAGAGGGCATGGTGGAGATCTTCGAC
ATGCTGCTGGCTACATCATCTCGGTTCCGCATGATGAATCTGCAGGGAGAGGAGTTTGTGTGCCTCAAAT
CTATTATTTTGCTTAATTCTGGAGTGTACACATTTCTGTCCAGCACCCTGAAGTCTCTGGAAGAGAAGGA
CCATATCCACCGAGTCCTGGACAAGATCACAGACACTTTGATCCACCTGATGGCCAAGGCAGGCCTGACC
CTGCAGCAGCAGCACCAGCGGCTGGCCCAGCTCCTCCTCATCCTCTCCCACATCAGGCACATGAGTAACA
AAGGCATGGAGCATCTGTACAGCATGAAGTGCAAGAACGTGGTGCCCCTCTATGACCTGCTGCTGGAGGC
GGCGGACGCCCACCGCCTACATGCGCCCACTAGCCGTGGAGGGGCATCCGTGGAGGAGACGGACCAAAGC
CACTTGGCCACTGCGGGCTCTACTTCATCGCATTCCTTGCAAAAGTATTACATCACGGGGGAGGCAGAGG
GTTTCCCTGCCACAGCTTAATCTAGAACTATAGTGAGTCGTATTACGTAGATCCAGACATGATAAGATAC
ATTGATGAGTTTGGACAAACCACAACTAGAATGCAGTGAAAAAAATGCTTTATTTGTGAAATTTGTGATG
CTATTGCTTTATTTGTAACCATTATAAGCTGCAATAAACAAGTTAACAACAACAATTGGAAGTTCCTATT
CTCTAGAAAGTATAGGAACTTCGATCTCTCCCCAGCATGCCTGCTATTGTCTTCCCAATCCTCCCCCTTG
CTGTCCTGCCCCACCCCACCCCCCAGAATAGAATGACACCTACTCAGACAATGCGATGCAATTTCCTCAT
TTTATTAGGAAAGGACAGTGGGAGTGGCACCTTCCAGGGTCAAGGAAGGCACGGGGGAGGGGCAAACAAC
AGATGGCTGGCAACTAGAAGGCACAGTCGAGGCTGATCAGCGGGCCGCTTTACTTGTACAGCTCGTCCAT
GCCGAGAGTGATCCCGGCGGCGGTCACGAACTCCAGCAGGACCATGTGATCGCGCTTCTCGTTGGGGTCT
TTGCTCAGGGCGGACTGGTAGCTCAGGTAGTGGTTGTCGGGCAGCAGCACGGGGCCGTCGCCGATGGGGG
TGTTCTGCTGGTAGTGGTCGGCGAGCTGCACGCCGCCGTCCTCGATGTTGTGGCGGATCTTGAAGTTGGC
CTTGATGCCGTTCTTCTGCTTGTCGGCGGTGATATAGACGTTGTGGCTGTTGTAGTTGTACTCCAGCTTG
TGCCCCAGGATGTTGCCGTCCTCCTTGAAGTCGATGCCCTTCAGCTCGATGCGGTTCACCAGGGTGTCGC
CCTCGAACTTCACCTCGGCGCGGGTCTTGTAGTTGCCGTCGTCCTTGAAGAAGATGGTGCGCTCCTGGAC
GTAGCCTTCGGGCATGGCGGACTTGAAGAAGTCGTGCTGCTTCATGTGGTCGGGGTAGCGGGCGAAGCAC
TGCAGGCCGTAGCCCAGGGTGGTCACGAGGGTGGGCCAGGGCACGGGCAGCTTGCCGGTGGTGCAGATCA
GCTTCAGGGTCAGCTTGCCGTAGGTGGCATCGCCCTCGCCCTCGCCGGACACGCTGAACTTGTGGCCGTT
TACGTCGCCGTCCAGCTCGACCAGGATGGGCACCACCCCGGTGAACAGCTCCTCGCCCTTGCTCACCATG
TTGTCAGACCTGGTAACTCCTTACTGTAACTTATTGCACCTGATGAACAAAAGATGTGAACTGAACGCAA
GTAGGAGGCTAATAGAGGCTAGTACAGTACAAAGATCCCCAAATGATGTGTGCCGGCCTTAGTGGAGGCA
GACCCCTGGTTATATACCTGTGCTGCAGAAAGAGGGGCTTACAAATGGATCTCTCTGGAATGGCATTATC
TCATGGTGGGAACAGTGTTGTCAGCAGAATCAGCGGGGTGGACTCTGACCTGAGAATGACAGTCTAGCAC
TGAATGGCTCAGACAATACTCTTGTGGCCAACTATCACCGGAAAATAAGTGCCTGCCAAAACAAACCAGA
CCAGATGAAGCTACATGGCTGTAGAACGTCAGTATTTAATGTGTTGTGGCCACTTGGTTCACCAGATTTA
AGAGCTAATTTTTTTAAATATCACAGATAATCAATCGCTTTTTTTTTTCTTGACTGAAAAGCTTAGACTG
GAAAATTCTTTGAAAAAGTTTGCACTACAGAAAATAAATACATAACATCCTGCACTGAATGCACACTATT
AATAGAAAAGAGAGCATTATTGTAGGAAATGTATTGTATATGTACATTCTGTGCATTTCACAATTTTATG
TTGAAAAGCATATAAATCTGGATTTATTGGATCAAACTATTATAAACATATAATACTGTAAGATAGTCAT
TACAGTTTGAATAACTACATATGCATAGGCTGAAACTATTTACCAATGCAAGTTTCTCTGAAGATCGTTT
ATTGCCGAAGTTCCTATTCTCTAGAAAGTATAGGAACTTCCAATTGCATTCATTTTATGTTTCAGGTTCA
GGGGGAGGTGTGGGAGGTTTTTTAATTCCTCAAGAGACCTCTAGACCAGCCAGGACAGAAATGCCTCGAC
TTCGCTGCTACCCAAGGTTGCCGGGTGACGCACACCGTGGAAACGGATGAAGGCACGAACCCAGTGGACA
TAAGCCTGTTCGGTTCGTAAGCTGTAATGCAAGTAGCGTATGCGCTCACGCAACTGGTCCAGAACCTTGA
CCGAACGCAGCGGTGGTAACGGCGCAGTGGCGGTTTTCATGGCTTGTTATGACTGTTTTTTTGGGGTACA
GTCTATGCCTCGGGCATCCAAGCAGCAAGCGCGTTACGCCGTGGGTCGATGTTTGATGTTATGGAGCAGC
AACGATGTTACGCAGCAGGGCAGTCGCCCTAAAACAAAGTTAAACATTATGAGGGAAGCGGTGATCGCCG
AAGTATCGACTCAACTATCAGAGGTAGTTGGCGTCATCGAGCGCCATCTCGAACCGACGTTGCTGGCCGT
ACATTTGTACGGCTCCGCAGTGGATGGCGGCCTGAAGCCACACAGTGATATTGATTTGCTGGTTACGGTG
ACCGTAAGGCTTGATGAAACAACGCGGCGAGCTTTGATCAACGACCTTTTGGAAACTTCGGCTTCCCCTG
GAGAGAGCGAGATTCTCCGCGCTGTAGAAGTCACCATTGTTGTGCACGACGACATCATTCCGTGGCGTTA
TCCAGCTAAGCGCGAACTGCAATTTGGAGAATGGCAGCGCAATGACATTCTTGCAGGTATCTTCGAGCCA
GCCACGATCGACATTGATCTGGCTATCTTGCTGACAAAAGCAAGAGAACATAGCGTTGCCTTGGTAGGTC
CAGCGGCGGAGGAACTCTTTGATCCGGTTCCTGAACAGGATCTATTTGAGGCGCTAAATGAAACCTTAAC
GCTATGGAACTCGCCGCCCGACTGGGCTGGCGATGAGCGAAATGTAGTGCTTACGTTGTCCCGCATTTGG
TACAGCGCAGTAACCGGCAAAATCGCGCCGAAGGATGTCGCTGCCGACTGGGCAATGGAGCGCCTGCCGG
CCCAGTATCAGCCCGTCATACTTGAAGCTAGACAGGCTTATCTTGGACAAGAAGAAGATCGCTTGGCCTC
GCGCGCAGATCAGTTGGAAGAATTTGTCCACTACGTGAAAGGCGAGATCACCAAGGTAGTCGGCAAATAA
CCCTCGAGCCACCCATGACCAAAATCCCTTAACGTGAGTTACGCGTCGTTCCACTGAGCGTCAGACCCCG
TAGAAAAGATCAAAGGATCTTCTTGAGATCCTTTTTTTCTGCGCGTAATCTGCTGCTTGCAAACAAAAAA
ACCACCGCTACCAGCGGTGGTTTGTTTGCCGGATCAAGAGCTACCAACTCTTTTTCCGAAGGTAACTGGC
TTCAGCAGAGCGCAGATACCAAATACTGTTCTTCTAGTGTAGCCGTAGTTAGGCCACCACTTCAAGAACT
CTGTAGCACCGCCTACATACCTCGCTCTGCTAATCCTGTTACCAGTGGCTGCTGCCAGTGGCGATAAGTC
GTGTCTTACCGGGTTGGACTCAAGACGATAGTTACCGGATAAGGCGCAGCGGTCGGGCTGAACGGGGGGT
TCGTGCACACAGCCCAGCTTGGAGCGAACGACCTACACCGAACTGAGATACCTACAGCGTGAGCTATGAG
AAAGCGCCACGCTTCCCGAAGGGAGAAAGGCGGACAGGTATCCGGTAAGCGGCAGGGTCGGAACAGGAGA
GCGCACGAGGGAGCTTCCAGGGGGAAACGCCTGGTATCTTTATAGTCCTGTCGGGTTTCGCCACCTCTGA
CTTGAGCGTCGATTTTTGTGATGCTCGTCAGGGGGGCGGAGCCTATGGAAAAACGCCAGCAACGCGGCCT
TTTTACGGTTCCTGGCCTTTTGCTGGCCTTTTGCTCACATGTTCTTTCCTGCGTTATCCCCTGATTCTGT
GGATAACCGTATTACCGCCTTTGAGTGAGCTGATACCGCTCGCCGCAGCCGAACGACCGAGCGCAGCGAG
TCAGTGAGCGAGGAAGCGGAAGAGCGCCCAATACGCAAACCGCCTCTCCCCGCGCGTTGGCCGATTCATT
AATGCAGCTGGCACGACAGGTTTCCCGACTGGAAAGCGGGCAGTGAGCGCAACGCAATTAATACGCGTAC
CGCTAGCCAGGAAGAGTTTGTAGAAACGCAAAAAGGCCATCCGTCAGGATGGCCTTCTGCTTAGTTTGAT
GCCTGGCAGTTTATGGCGGGCGTCCTGCCCGCCACCCTCCGGGCCGTTGCTTCACAACGTTCAAATCCGC
T
